>Addgene plasmid #15634 | P4 TV | addgene partial sequence | sequence record 22085 | 15634 with 1190A (AGT GAA AAA TGC ACT CAG CAG AAC T)
CCTGTAGCTATTAATTAATTAAAAGGTAAGGTTAATATTTGTTAAATGGAGAGCATATATTTGTTGTTCA
TATCTACCCATTGATCTCTATTGTAATGAATTCCAGCTCCCAATGTTGGTTTTGGAGATGTCTATAGAAG
AAAAAAAAACGACTAATGTAGTTTAGACATATTATTGCGATCTACACAAAATCTACTCTATTTGCTAACT
ATATACTCAAAAAACTGTATCTTTAACTGTGTTATTTAGTTTCTATTCATAGTCATGAACTTAACTCTTA
AACCACCTACCTAGACTTTGAGGTGAATAAAGAACAAAAGGAACCCAGAGAACCATAGTGAGATGAATCA
TGAGTAGTGTGGACGATTGAGATGGCACTCTTTTGAAGGATTGAGTGGTGGTTAAGATATCCACAGGGCA
GAGGTATTAGGGCCGCCCACGATGACATTCTTGTCATTCCAAGTTTGTCATGCTTCCAAACTGTCCATGC
TTTTCACCTTTCCAATGAACACATTTTTGTCATCCATCCATTTTCATCATGGTAAGGCAGATAAAACTTG
GAACTATTTGTGTTTGATCCAGAATTCTCTATGGACAAAATACCAGGGCCTATATGCTTCAGGATGAAGT
TATCAACTTCAGATTTCTCCCTGTTGATGGACTTGCTGACAGTGTGAGTATGGTATGTGCAGTACCACCT
TGCTGGATGAATCTTGGAACAATTCTGTGAA
