>Addgene plasmid #15634 | P4 TV | addgene partial sequence | sequence record 22086 | 15634 with 1192 (TGG AAT TCA TTA CAA TAG AGA TC)
CTCCATTTAACAAATATTAACCTTACCTTTTAATTAATTAATAGCTACAGGATAAATTTTCTGAGGGCCA
GGGCCTTGTGGAAAGTTCTGCTGAGTGCATTTTTCACTTCATTATTTCTCAGACTATAGATAATGGGGTT
CAACAGAGGAGTCACAACAGTGTAGGACAGTGATAACAATTTCTTGCTTTCAGGAGAATTCTTTGATTTA
GGTCTAAAGTAAGTGAGGCTTAACGACACATAGAAAAGAGAGACAACGACGAGATGTGAGGAACAGGTGG
AGAAGGCTTTGTGTTTCCCTTTAGCTGATGGAATCTTGAGGATGGAAGCTGCAATGAGAGTGTATGAACA
TAGGATCAGCAGGCAGGGTATCATGACAACCAGAATAGTCCCGACAATGGCATAGACCTCAAACCGGGCT
GTGTCTGCACAGACCAGCCTCAGCACAGGTGGGCTGTCACAGAAGAAGTGATTCACCTTGTTGTTGGCAC
AGAATGGAAAACTGAAGAGCCATGTGGTCTGCACAGTGGCTACAGGAAACCCTGGAAACCAGGAGGCAGC
AGCCAGTCTGGCATGTGTCCCTTGGTTCATGATGATTGGGTAATGCAAGGGACTGCAGATGGCCACATAG
CGGTCATATGCCATGGTGGCGAGGAGGAAGCACTCGGCCACTCCAAAGAAGAAGAAGAAATACATCTGAG
TGGCACAGCCCAGGAAGGAGATGCTTGTGTCC
