[The description below was written by a language model from this plasmid's Addgene catalogue record.]
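Description:
P4 TV is a gene-targeting vector built in the pBS (pBluescript-type) backbone, a small, high-copy bacterial cloning plasmid of about 3 kb. It is propagated in standard E. coli cloning strains and selected with ampicillin. The insert, recorded simply as "P4 Targeting Vector", is about 6 kb of mouse (M. musculus) sequence introduced by restriction enzyme cloning, giving a total construct of around 9 kb. It is flanked by the standard M13 forward and reverse primer sites used for sequencing from the backbone.

The name and the associated study, which concerns how olfactory sensory neuron axons sort into glomeruli in the mouse olfactory system, suggest that P4 refers to a mouse odorant receptor locus. The insert presumably supplies genomic homology arms for homologous recombination at that locus in mouse embryonic stem cells. The record does not, however, describe the internal organisation of the insert. It does not state the extent of the homology arms, whether the coding region is altered or replaced, whether a reporter or IRES-linked marker is present, which positive or negative selection cassette is used in mammalian cells, or whether recombinase sites flank any such cassette. No feature table is provided, so these elements cannot be confirmed. As far as the record supports, the plasmid serves as a base or finished targeting construct for generating modified alleles at the P4 locus in mice, for studying olfactory axon guidance and glomerular formation.
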