Addgene plasmid #15634: P4 TV
Depositing lab: Peter Mombaerts. Depositing organization: Rockefeller University. Publication: A contextual model for axonal sorting into glomeruli in the mouse olfactory system. Feinstein P, Mombaerts P. Cell. 2004 Jun 11. 117(6):817-31. 10.1016/j.cell.2004.05.011 PubMed 15186781.
Backbone
  Vector backbone: pBS
  Backbone size w/o insert (bp): 3000
  Vector type: high copy number
Growth in bacteria
  Bacterial resistance: Ampicillin, 100 μg/mL
  Growth temperature: 37°C
  Growth strain: DH5alpha
  Copy number: High Copy
Gene/Insert
  Gene/Insert name: P4 Targeting Vector
  Species: M. musculus (mouse)
  Insert size (bp): 6000
  Cloning method: Restriction Enzyme
  Sequencing primers: 5′ M13; 3′ reverse
Terms and licenses: Academic/Nonprofit Terms; Industry Terms: Not Available to Industry
How to cite: P4 TV was a gift from Peter Mombaerts (Addgene plasmid # 15634 ; http://n2t.net/addgene:15634 ; RRID:Addgene_15634)
